Addgene plasmid #143394: TFORF0323
Purpose: Lentiviral vector for overexpressing transcription factor ORFs with unique 24-bp barcodes. Barcodes facilitate identification of transcription factors in pooled screens.
Depositing lab: Feng Zhang. Depositing organization: Broad Institute. Publication: A transcription factor atlas of directed differentiation. Joung J, Ma S, Tay T, Geiger-Schuller KR, Kirchgatterer PC, Verdine VK, Guo B, Arias-Garcia MA, Allen WE, Singh A, Kuksenko O, Abudayyeh OO, Gootenberg JS, Fu Z, Macrae RK, Buenrostro JD, Regev A, Zhang F. Cell. 2023 Jan 5;186(1):209-229.e26. doi: 10.1016/j.cell.2022.11.026. PubMed 36608654.
Backbone
  Vector backbone: pLX_TRC317
  Backbone manufacturer: Broad Institute Genetic Perturbation Platform
  Backbone size w/o insert (bp): 8264
  Vector type: Mammalian Expression, Lentiviral
  Selectable markers: Puromycin
Growth in bacteria
  Bacterial resistance: Ampicillin, 100 μg/mL
  Growth temperature: 37°C
  Growth strain: NEB Stable
  Copy number: High Copy
Gene/Insert
  Gene/Insert name: LCORL
  Species: H. sapiens (human)
  Insert size (bp): 5717
  Entrez Gene: LCORL (a.k.a. MLR1)
  Promoter: EF1a
  Cloning method: Unknown
  Sequencing primers: 5′ GGGTGGAGACTGAAGTTAGGCCAG; 3′ CACATAGCGTAAAAGGAGCAACATAG
Terms and licenses: Academic/Nonprofit Terms; Industry Terms: Not Available to Industry
Depositor comments: XM_011513822,ENST00000635767 . The transcription factor ORF portion of this plasmid was synthesized by Genewiz. Please test multiple small colonies in case of plasmid recombination. To make this collection available in a timely manner, a portion of this collection was not fully sequenced by Addgene. If an Addgene verified full plasmid sequence is not available, please contact us prior to placing an order to request the full sequence.
How to cite: TFORF0323 was a gift from Feng Zhang (Addgene plasmid # 143394 ; http://n2t.net/addgene:143394 ; RRID:Addgene_143394)
