[The description below was written by a language model from this plasmid's Addgene catalogue record and pLannotate feature annotations shown in this document.]
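Description:
TFORF0323 is a third-generation-style, self-inactivating lentiviral expression plasmid built on the pLX_TRC317 backbone and carrying the human transcription factor gene LCORL (also known as MLR1). It belongs to a barcoded transcription factor ORF collection in which each clone carries a unique 24-bp barcode, so that individual factors can be identified in pooled overexpression screens such as directed-differentiation experiments. The sequenced plasmid is about 14 kb, consistent with an 8.3 kb backbone plus a 5.7 kb insert. In bacteria it is maintained through a high-copy ColE1/pUC origin and ampicillin resistance. An f1 origin and residual lac and T7/T3 cloning-vector elements are also present. The depositor notes that the ORF was synthesized commercially and that the plasmid may be prone to recombination.

The viral genome is transcribed from an RSV promoter fused to a truncated HIV-1 5' LTR, followed by the Ψ packaging signal, a gag fragment and the RRE for Rev-dependent export. An SV40 early promoter then drives the puromycin resistance gene for selecting transduced mammalian cells. A cPPT/CTS element follows, aiding nuclear import of the viral genome. Downstream, the EF-1α promoter drives constitutive expression of the LCORL ORF. The automated annotation recognises only two stretches of this long ORF region: an N-terminal LCORL match and a C-terminal match to an uncharacterised human protein entry. This probably reflects the long isoform named in the depositor comments. A WPRE after the ORF enhances transcript expression, and the ΔU3 3' LTR makes the integrated provirus self-inactivating. The barcode itself is not annotated in the feature table, so its position is not stated. A short U6 promoter fragment lies between the ORF and the WPRE.
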