Features (pLannotate 1.2.2; 32 found; start..end, strand, type, name):
      1..1179    +  promoter       EF-1α promoter: strong constitutive promoter for human elongation factor EF-1α
   1196..1972    +  CDS            LCORL (fragment): LCORL_HUMAN - Experimental evidence at protein level: Swiss-Prot protein existence level 1. May act as transcription activator that binds DNA elements with the sequence 5'-CCCTATCGATCGATCTCTACCT-3'. May play a role in spermatogenesis (By similarity). From Homo sapiens (Human).
   5102..6796    +  CDS            YD021_HUMAN (fragment): Protein uncertain: Swiss-Prot protein existence level 5. From Homo sapiens (Human).
   6824..6877    +  promoter       U6 promoter (fragment): RNA polymerase III promoter for human U6 snRNA
   6919..7507    +  misc_feature   WPRE: woodchuck hepatitis virus posttranscriptional regulatory element
   7558..7577    +  misc_feature   cPPT/CTS (fragment): central polypurine tract and central termination sequence of HIV-1
   7579..7812    +  LTR            3' LTR (ΔU3): self-inactivating 3' long terminal repeat (LTR) from HIV-1
   7890..8011    +  polyA_signal   SV40 poly(A) signal: SV40 polyadenylation signal
   8051..8186    +  rep_origin     SV40 ori: SV40 origin of replication
   8207..8225    -  promoter       T7 promoter: promoter for bacteriophage T7 RNA polymerase
   8233..8388    +  CDS            lacZα (fragment): LacZα fragment of β-galactosidase; lacZ fragment
   8393..8821    +  rep_origin     f1 ori (sequence partly withheld): f1 bacteriophage origin of replication; arrow indicates direction of (+) strand synthesis
   8874..8978    +  promoter       AmpR promoter: bla
   8979..9839    +  CDS            AmpR: β-lactamase; bla; confers resistance to ampicillin, carbenicillin, and related antibiotics
  10010..10598   +  rep_origin     ori: high-copy-number ColE1/pMB1/pBR322/pUC origin of replication
  10781..10873   +  CDS            lacI (fragment): lac repressor; lacI; The lac repressor binds to the lac operator to inhibit transcription in E. coli. This inhibition can be relieved by adding lactose or isopropyl-β-D-thiogalactopyranoside (IPTG).
  10886..10907   +  protein_bind   CAP binding site: CAP binding activates transcription in the presence of cAMP. E. coli catabolite activator protein
  10922..10952   +  promoter       lac promoter: promoter for the E. coli lac operon
  10956..10978   +  protein_bind   lac operator (fragment): The lac repressor binds to the lac operator to inhibit transcription in E. coli. This inhibition can be relieved by adding lactose or isopropyl-β-D-thiogalactopyranoside (IPTG). lac repressor encoded by lacI
  11021..11039   +  promoter       T3 promoter: promoter for bacteriophage T3 RNA polymerase
  11067..11293   +  promoter       RSV promoter: Rous sarcoma virus enhancer/promoter
  11294..11474   +  LTR            5' LTR (truncated): truncated 5' long terminal repeat (LTR) from HIV-1
  11521..11646   +  misc_feature   HIV-1 Ψ: packaging signal of human immunodeficiency virus type 1
  11630..11993   +  CDS            HIV-1 gag (fragment): gag protein from human immunodeficiency virus 1; gag
  12139..12372   +  misc_feature   RRE: The Rev response element (RRE) of HIV-1 allows for Rev-dependent mRNA export from the nucleus to the cytoplasm.
  12749..12775   +  CDS            Rev (fragment): human immunodeficiency virus 1 (HIV-1) Rev protein; rev; enhances nuclear export of unspliced and incompletely spliced viral mRNAs
  12782..12805   +  promoter       SV40 promoter (fragment): SV40 early promoter
  12806..12877   +  promoter       SV40 promoter (fragment): SV40 enhancer and early promoter
  12901..13036   +  rep_origin     SV40 ori: SV40 origin of replication
  13082..13678   +  CDS            PuroR (fragment): puromycin N-acetyltransferase; pac from Streptomyces; confers resistance to puromycin
  13727..13844   +  misc_feature   cPPT/CTS: central polypurine tract and central termination sequence of HIV-1
  13909..13975   +  CDS            small t antigen (fragment): SV40 (simian virus 40) small t antigen
>Addgene plasmid #143394 | TFORF0323 | addgene full sequence | sequence record 353516 | Addgene NGS Result
GGCTCCGGTGCCCGTCAGTGGGCAGAGCGCACATCGCCCACAGTCCCCGAGAAGTTGGGGGGAGGGGTCG
GCAATTGAACCGGTGCCTAGAGAAGGTGGCGCGGGGTAAACTGGGAAAGTGATGTCGTGTACTGGCTCCG
CCTTTTTCCCGAGGGTGGGGGAGAACCGTATATAAGTGCAGTAGTCGCCGTGAACGTTCTTTTTCGCAAC
GGGTTTGCCGCCAGAACACAGGTAAGTGCCGTGTGTGGTTCCCGCGGGCCTGGCCTCTTTACGGGTTATG
GCCCTTGCGTGCCTTGAATTACTTCCACCTGGCTGCAGTACGTGATTCTTGATCCCGAGCTTCGGGTTGG
AAGTGGGTGGGAGAGTTCGAGGCCTTGCGCTTAAGGAGCCCCTTCGCCTCGTGCTTGAGTTGAGGCCTGG
CCTGGGCGCTGGGGCCGCCGCGTGCGAATCTGGTGGCACCTTCGCGCCTGTCTCGCTGCTTTCGATAAGT
CTCTAGCCATTTAAAATTTTTGATGACCTGCTGCGACGCTTTTTTTCTGGCAAGATAGTCTTGTAAATGC
GGGCCAAGATCTGCACACTGGTATTTCGGTTTTTGGGGCCGCGGGCGGCGACGGGGCCCGTGCGTCCCAG
CGCACATGTTCGGCGAGGCGGGGCCTGCGAGCGCGGCCACCGAGAATCGGACGGGGGTAGTCTCAAGCTG
GCCGGCCTGCTCTGGTGCCTGGCCTCGCGCCGCCGTGTATCGCCCCGCCCTGGGCGGCAAGGCTGGCCCG
GTCGGCACCAGTTGCGTGAGCGGAAAGATGGCCGCTTCCCGGCCCTGCTGCAGGGAGCTCAAAATGGAGG
ACGCGGCGCTCGGGAGAGCGGGCGGGTGAGTCACCCACACAAAGGAAAAGGGCCTTTCCGTCCTCAGCCG
TCGCTTCATGTGACTCCACGGAGTACCGGGCGCCGTCCAGGCACCTCGATTAGTTCTCGAGCTTTTGGAG
TACGTCGTCTTTAGGTTGGGGGGAGGGGTTTTATGCGATGGAGTTTCCCCACACTGAGTGGGTGGAGACT
GAAGTTAGGCCAGCTTGGCACTTGATGTAATTCTCCTTGGAATTTGCCCTTTTTGAGTTTGGATCTTGGT
TCATTCTCAAGCCTCAGACAGTGGTTCAAAGTTTTTTTCTTCCATTTCAGGTGTCGTGAGGCTAGCACCG
CCACCATGGACAAGGGAAGAGAGAGAATGGCCGCTGCCGCCGCCGCTGCTGCCGCCGCCGCCGCCGCCGC
TCAGTGCCGGAGCCCTCGGTGCGCGGCGGAGAGAAGAGGATTCCGGCGGGAACTCGACTCTTGGCGCCAC
CGCCTCATGCACTGTGTAGGTTTTGAGAGTATTTTAGAAGGGCTTTATGGACCACGGCTACGAAGAGACC
TCAGTTTATTTGAAGACTGTGAACCAGAAGAGCTGACTGACTGGTCTATGGATGAAAAATGTTCATTTTG
TAACCTACAGAGAGAAGCAGTCAGTGATTGTATACCATCTCTTGATTCTTCACAGTCAACACCAACAGAG
GAGCTATCATCTCAGGGCCAGTCCAACACTGATAAGATTGAATGCCAAGCAGAAAATTACCTAAATGCAC
TCTTTCGAAAGAAAGATCTTCCTCAGAACTGTGATCCTAACATTCCCCTAGTTGCTCAGGAATTAATGAA
AAAGATGATACGTCAATTTGCGATTGAGTACATTTCAAAAAGTGGTAAAACTCAAGAGAATAGAAATGGT
TCAATTGGACCAAGTATAGTATGTAAAAGTATCCAAATGAATCAAGCAGAAAACTCCCTTCAGGAAGAGC
AGGAAGGCCCCTTAGACCTCACTGTGAATCGAATGCAAGAACAAAATACTCAGCAAGGGGATGGAGTGTT
AGATCTCTCTACAAAGAAAACCAGCATAAAATCTGAAGAGTCATCCATATGTGATCCTTCTTCTGAAAAT
TCAGTGGCTGGTTCAACTGTTGATGCAAAATCAGAGGAAGCTACTAAAATGGAAAAAAGAAAATCAGCAT
TAAACAAAGTTTTGGAATCTTTGTGCATACATCACCAGCAACAAGTTTTGGCTATGTTGAAATTTCTAGT
CCAAGAGCAGAATGCTGCTTCTCTTTGCTGTTGTAATACATCATGTGTTGTGTCTTCAGAATCTCAAAAG
CCCTTAATCGAAGATGATTTATGTGGTCTGTTCTGTAGTTGTGAATATAGGCTGGCAGAAAGAGGTTGTT
TACAAAACGAAAAACAAAGCCCTGGTTTAGAACCTCTGCCAGTCTGTATTAAAGATTTACATTGTTTATC
TTGCCAAACTGTAACTGTTGAACACGTTAAGCCAGTAGTGAATAGAGGAATTGCAGACAGTTATAATTCT
CACAGGTGCTGTTCTGGACTGTTACCAAACATTCACTCTACAAAATCAGCCTTTCGTAGTCCTCTTTTGT
CAAAGGAAGTATGTGATCTTTCAGTCACTCTTAAAGATGCCTGTAGATCTCGAAGTCCCTCACCCCCACC
ATTATCACCTATAGAAACTGAAGGATTTGAAAAATTGAAAGACGTCATCTCAGAGATTTCAGCCTTAGAA
AATAACAAACTTGAAGCAAACATTAACCAGCCTCCATCTCTCACACCAGCAGAAATCAGCAGCAATAAGA
GTGATCATCAAGATAAAATACTTAAAACTAAAAAATCCAGTAACTCTTATTCTTTACTCTCAAATGACAG
CAATAATTCTACTACAAATCATGAAAAAGGTGAAACTGCTGTAATTTTTCAAGATTTAATGGATCGCATT
AATGAAAAACTAAAATCAATAGAAACCACGGATATGACAAGCCTTGTAAAATTATCTAGCAGTGATTATA
ATACATATAATGATTTAAAATTGGGAGATTTCATAACATCTCTCTTGCATAATGCAAAAGCCAGTGATTA
TAGTTTTATGGAATTATTGAGTCAACATGATAAAAAGGTAGAAAATAAAATTATTCAGACAAGATTTCGA
AAGCGTCAAGAAACTTTATTTGCAATGCGCAACTCCTCTGATTCACCCATGTTTAGAAGGCAGTCTTTAC
AGATAAAAAGAGAACTTGCTAGTCTTGATGAAAATTTTACAAGAAAAAAATACACCGAAAAAAGTTCAAG
GAAATTGACACAAAACAATGAGATATCTTCATCAGACAAAGGAGAATTCTATCATGACCAAGGGCCTTCT
TTACAAAATTCTAAAAGACTTCAAGGTAAAAATCATGCTGAAACATCATTTTCACCAAATTATGCATTAC
AGTCACTGCAACTACCTCTTCATAGTTCAGAAACTAACTTGTCTTTTAATGAATTTTCAGAAAGCTTTAA
AACAACTTCCCCTGAGAAAATGAGCATAAGAAAGCCACAGGAGAAATCTGCAGATGGAAAACAATTTTTG
CAAAATGATAGGAAAAATCCAAAGTTAGGTAATACTCAAACTCTTTTGAGAAATGATGTTTCTGGACTTT
TGAGCAGAACTAAACGAAATATTGTGCCTCCAGGGTGGTATTCTGTATATGTAACAAATAATTATGTTTT
TAAAAAATCCCCTAAAGCCAAAAAAGTATCCGAATCCACAACAAAAAACGATCCAGTGAAAAATATTCAC
ATTGAAAGCTCACACAATATAGACCTAAACAAAATTGCAATGAATTCTAATTTACAAGTGGTTGTGAAGC
GTTTGGAAGATACAATAAGTATAGCCAAAAAATCCTGGAATAATCAGCCATTATCAGAAGGATATAAAGC
ATCCAAGAAATTGATAGAAATTGATGGTAAAGACCAACATGCTGACAGAAATATGACTCTTACTCTAAAT
AGAATGACATGCAAAGAACAGAGCTTATCAAAATCTGTGGTAGCATCCGGCAATATTATCAATAGTCACT
GCATGCCTACAGTGGATTTGAATAACAAAAGACTTGAAAATCTGAAAAAGTCATCTATTTTAGATATGGG
TCGCTTGATTTCCAGTGTTGAAAATGTACCAGCAAAATATGAAGGTACTGAAAGTTCATCTGTTTCCAAC
TATTCTAGTCCTATCAAACTCATGTTTTTATCTGAGGTTAAAAGTAGTGAAGGGGTCAAATATACTTTAA
CTTCAGTTGGCACTTCCCATTCAAATGTTGTTCTCCCTTCTGAAAAACCTACAACCCATCACGTAACTGA
AGAAAAAACAGAAACAAATGAGGATATCTCAAATGCGAACTCTGAAAATTATCACTCCAGTCATTATGAT
ACTGATACTTTTCAAAGAGAACTAAACAAATTCAGTCATGCAAAAGAAACTGCAGGATCCTCTACAATGT
TTATAGGTGATATAAATAGTGATAAGCCACAAGAAGAACCTAAGGACAATTCAAGCAGTGCTACTGATCC
ATCTTTTAAAAGAAAACCAGGTAGACCAAAAAAAATAGGTCCCCAAGTTGTGAAACAGATTAAGCGACCA
ATTGGAAGACCACCAAAGCCTAAAATTGATCAAACAAACATCACTGTTTGCCAGAATGAGCCCTTTAGTG
CTGGAAGGAAAAGCCCAGAATGTCTCATATCAGAAGTAAAAGAAGGTATTTATAAAAAGAGTATTACAGT
AACTGTTATTTACGGAAGGTCAAGAAGAACTAAAAGGCATGTTTCTGAAGGAAGGGTAAACATAAGCAAC
CTTATGTCTTTAAACAATAATGCTGGTGATTTTCCAACTGAATATAATAGTCCCAGAAATATTAGTGAAG
ACAAAATTGACTTGGGTGAAAGAATAAGTGCTGTAGCAAGCTTGACTACTGAAAGTGAGATCTTGGGGTC
TGGCTTTGAATATGTGAGACCCATCAAGAACAAATCTGTGATACCTCAGCCTTCCAAGAACATTATTCGA
CCAAATCAGAAGCCTTTGGCAATAAGTAGGAAGCCTGGTAGACCGGCAAAAGTGAAAATCTCTGGCATAT
CTGTGACTATTAATAGAACTTCACCTCAGGAAAGAGAAGTAAGTATTAGCAGCTGCTTGCCTCCTTTAGA
ACAGGATAATACGTCAGGAAAAAATCTGCCTGAAGAAAAGTATGACCAACAGTGCACTCAAATGGATAAA
ATAAGGCACACTGAAGCTGATATATTTAAAAATGGATCAAAACGTATGATTGCTACTGTACCTTTGAGAC
ATTCTATTAGGGATAGAAAACCATCTCTGCATTTCTTACATTCATTAGCATCTTCTAGCTCACTTATTTA
TAGAAACGCTCTGCTCCATAAATCATATAAACTGCATTTGCAGAAAAATAAAAGTCAGAAGGAAAAACAT
AGGCACTCAAAGATGAAAATAGCTTACAAAGATACCCCAAGAAACAGACTTTCGCGGAATGCAAAAAAGT
GTTTGGAAGATAATAAATTAGTACCTATTTCTGAAGTATCCTTGGATCCTATAATTTCATCAAACCCTTT
GCTCAGGTGGTGGGCTACTTCTGCTTCAAATGATTCCTTATTAGAGGAATTAAACAATAGATTTGAGCAA
ATAACAAATGCTTGGGTGCAAGTAAGTGGAGATGAAGCTGAAAATTGTATTCATAAAAAAAGAGAACACA
TTGAAAATGATCATTTCAAAGTAGCAAGCCCTTTGGAAACTTGTCTTTTAGAACTTGAAGTTTCACCTGT
AAAAATGCTTTTTCAGAAAAAGTATGATTTGAATGAACTCTGTACTTGGTTTATGCAAACAACAGAAACA
CAGTCTCTTTCACTAGTTAGAAAAGCAAATGCCCGAAACCCTTTGGAAGTAATAAATACCAGGGGAATCA
AATTAGGGACCAAATATTCTGACTTTAATGCCAGCCCCTTCAGAAAGCACTTTAAAAAATTTGCACTCTC
TTCTCCTTCAAAATCAGCAGAGAAATTGCATATACTGCATAAAGTGGCTAACTCTCCACTCTTAAATGTG
AAAAGTAATTTAGCAATAGCTAGATTAAAAAGGACTGAGTTTAAGAGGTTGCATCATGAAAGGTGGAAAA
GAGAGGGAAAGCTGCACAACCATGGAACAGTTGACTGGAACTCTAAAAGGAGAAACTTAAGATTTTTCTG
CCAGAACCAATTTTTAAATAAGACTGAGGGAGAAACAAATGCTGACATCCCACTCCAAGGAAAAAGCATA
GTAGATAATCAGTGTGTTTTGCCACCTGAGATCAGGGGTGACTTGCAGCAGAGGGTAGTAATGCCTGACT
TCAAAATACATGCTAGTTTTGAGAATAAATTTAAGTCAGAAGCAAAAGAGAATGGAACAAATTGCAGCCA
AAAAGACTTTCAAAAGGGACCAAGACTAGAAAATGTATGTCCTAATAGTTGGAGGTCAAAAACCTTAAAA
GACTGTAGAATATTTTTGAGGAAGCTCAACTGTCTTGAACACAGAAATACTTTTAAGCTAAATACAATCA
TTTACTCTCCTGAATCTACTGACAGTGGAAATACTCATCAGACTCATATGGAAGAATCAAAGCGCTTTAC
TTTAAGATCTCATTCTGCTAGGCAAAATTCTTTTAAAAAGCAATCTAAAGAAATAGAAAATGCTAACACA
AATAATCCTTCAGCTGATGAATTTGCTGACCATCTTGGCAATAGTAAATTAAGCAAATGTGTTAACTTTG
ACAAGAATCCTGATAGTTTTGAAGTTCTTAGCAATTTGAACAAAAGAAAAAGACCACCATGGAAGATCAC
AGAAATGTCAACAAAAAGACATAAACGACAGTCTTGCAACAGTGGACAAATGGCAAACTATTTTTCCAAA
TCCCTAGCATGCTACAAGTAGTAATGAACTAGTCCGTAACTTGAAAGTATTTCGATTTCTTGGCTTTATA
TATCTTGTGGAAAGGACGAGTTATCGGGCCTCGCGGGATGCGCACGCGTTAAGTCGACAATCAACCTCTG
GATTACAAAATTTGTGAAAGATTGACTGGTATTCTTAACTATGTTGCTCCTTTTACGCTATGTGGATACG
CTGCTTTAATGCCTTTGTATCATGCTATTGCTTCCCGTATGGCTTTCATTTTCTCCTCCTTGTATAAATC
CTGGTTGCTGTCTCTTTATGAGGAGTTGTGGCCCGTTGTCAGGCAACGTGGCGTGGTGTGCACTGTGTTT
GCTGACGCAACCCCCACTGGTTGGGGCATTGCCACCACCTGTCAGCTCCTTTCCGGGACTTTCGCTTTCC
CCCTCCCTATTGCCACGGCGGAACTCATCGCCGCCTGCCTTGCCCGCTGCTGGACAGGGGCTCGGCTGTT
GGGCACTGACAATTCCGTGGTGTTGTCGGGGAAATCATCGTCCTTTCCTTGGCTGCTCGCCTGTGTTGCC
ACCTGGATTCTGCGCGGGACGTCCTTCTGCTACGTCCCTTCGGCCCTCAATCCAGCGGACCTTCCTTCCC
GCGGCCTGCTGCCGGCTCTGCGGCCTCTTCCGCGTCTTCGCCTTCGCCCTCAGACGAGTCGGATCTCCCT
TTGGGCCGCCTCCCCGCGTCGACTTTAAGACCAATGACTTACAAGGCAGCTGTAGATCTTAGCCACTTTT
TAAAAGAAAAGGGGGGACTGGAAGGGCTAATTCACTCCCAACGAAGACAAGATCTGCTTTTTGCTTGTAC
TGGGTCTCTCTGGTTAGACCAGATCTGAGCCTGGGAGCTCTCTGGCTAACTAGGGAACCCACTGCTTAAG
CCTCAATAAAGCTTGCCTTGAGTGCTTCAAGTAGTGTGTGCCCGTCTGTTGTGTGACTCTGGTAACTAGA
GATCCCTCAGACCCTTTTAGTCAGTGTGGAAAATCTCTAGCAGTACGTATAGTAGTTCATGTCATCTTAT
TATTCAGTATTTATAACTTGCAAAGAAATGAATATCAGAGAGTGAGAGGAACTTGTTTATTGCAGCTTAT
AATGGTTACAAATAAAGCAATAGCATCACAAATTTCACAAATAAAGCATTTTTTTCACTGCATTCTAGTT
GTGGTTTGTCCAAACTCATCAATGTATCTTATCATGTCTGGCTCTAGCTATCCCGCCCCTAACTCCGCCC
ATCCCGCCCCTAACTCCGCCCAGTTCCGCCCATTCTCCGCCCCATGGCTGACTAATTTTTTTTATTTATG
CAGAGGCCGAGGCCGCCTCGGCCTCTGAGCTATTCCAGAAGTAGTGAGGAGGCTTTTTTGGAGGCCTAGG
GACGTACCCAATTCGCCCTATAGTGAGTCGTATTACGCGCGCTCACTGGCCGTCGTTTTACAACGTCGTG
ACTGGGAAAACCCTGGCGTTACCCAACTTAATCGCCTTGCAGCACATCCCCCTTTCGCCAGCTGGCGTAA
TAGCGAAGAGGCCCGCACCGATCGCCCTTCCCAACAGTTGCGCAGCCTGAATGGCGAATGGG
[124 nt withheld, positions 8393-8516]
C
[91 nt withheld, positions 8518-8608]
A
[49 nt withheld, positions 8610-8658]
CCTTTGACGTTGGAGTCCACGTTCTTT
[37 nt withheld, positions 8686-8722]
ACCCTATCTCGGTCTATTCTTTTGATTTATAAGGGATTTTGCCGATTTCGGCCTATTGGTTAAAAAATGA
GCTGATTTAACAAAAATTTAACGCGAATTTTAACAAAATATTAACGCTTACAATTTAGGTGGCACTTTTC
GGGGAAATGTGCGCGGAACCCCTATTTGTTTATTTTTCTAAATACATTCAAATATGTATCCGCTCATGAG
ACAATAACCCTGATAAATGCTTCAATAATATTGAAAAAGGAAGAGTATGAGTATTCAACATTTCCGTGTC
GCCCTTATTCCCTTTTTTGCGGCATTTTGCCTTCCTGTTTTTGCTCACCCAGAAACGCTGGTGAAAGTAA
AAGATGCTGAAGATCAGTTGGGTGCACGAGTGGGTTACATCGAACTGGATCTCAACAGCGGTAAGATCCT
TGAGAGTTTTCGCCCCGAAGAACGTTTTCCAATGATGAGCACTTTTAAAGTTCTGCTATGTGGCGCGGTA
TTATCCCGTATTGACGCCGGGCAAGAGCAACTCGGTCGCCGCATACACTATTCTCAGAATGACTTGGTTG
AGTACTCACCAGTCACAGAAAAGCATCTTACGGATGGCATGACAGTAAGAGAATTATGCAGTGCTGCCAT
AACCATGAGTGATAACACTGCGGCCAACTTACTTCTGACAACGATCGGAGGACCGAAGGAGCTAACCGCT
TTTTTGCACAACATGGGGGATCATGTAACTCGCCTTGATCGTTGGGAACCGGAGCTGAATGAAGCCATAC
CAAACGACGAGCGTGACACCACGATGCCTGTAGCAATGGCAACAACGTTGCGCAAACTATTAACTGGCGA
ACTACTTACTCTAGCTTCCCGGCAACAATTAATAGACTGGATGGAGGCGGATAAAGTTGCAGGACCACTT
CTGCGCTCGGCCCTTCCGGCTGGCTGGTTTATTGCTGATAAATCTGGAGCCGGTGAGCGTGGGTCTCGCG
GTATCATTGCAGCACTGGGGCCAGATGGTAAGCCCTCCCGTATCGTAGTTATCTACACGACGGGGAGTCA
GGCAACTATGGATGAACGAAATAGACAGATCGCTGAGATAGGTGCCTCACTGATTAAGCATTGGTAACTG
TCAGACCAAGTTTACTCATATATACTTTAGATTGATTTAAAACTTCATTTTTAATTTAAAAGGATCTAGG
TGAAGATCCTTTTTGATAATCTCATGACCAAAATCCCTTAACGTGAGTTTTCGTTCCACTGAGCGTCAGA
CCCCGTAGAAAAGATCAAAGGATCTTCTTGAGATCCTTTTTTTCTGCGCGTAATCTGCTGCTTGCAAACA
AAAAAACCACCGCTACCAGCGGTGGTTTGTTTGCCGGATCAAGAGCTACCAACTCTTTTTCCGAAGGTAA
CTGGCTTCAGCAGAGCGCAGATACCAAATACTGTTCTTCTAGTGTAGCCGTAGTTAGGCCACCACTTCAA
GAACTCTGTAGCACCGCCTACATACCTCGCTCTGCTAATCCTGTTACCAGTGGCTGCTGCCAGTGGCGAT
AAGTCGTGTCTTACCGGGTTGGACTCAAGACGATAGTTACCGGATAAGGCGCAGCGGTCGGGCTGAACGG
GGGGTTCGTGCACACAGCCCAGCTTGGAGCGAACGACCTACACCGAACTGAGATACCTACAGCGTGAGCT
ATGAGAAAGCGCCACGCTTCCCGAAGGGAGAAAGGCGGACAGGTATCCGGTAAGCGGCAGGGTCGGAACA
GGAGAGCGCACGAGGGAGCTTCCAGGGGGAAACGCCTGGTATCTTTATAGTCCTGTCGGGTTTCGCCACC
TCTGACTTGAGCGTCGATTTTTGTGATGCTCGTCAGGGGGGCGGAGCCTATGGAAAAACGCCAGCAACGC
GGCCTTTTTACGGTTCCTGGCCTTTTGCTGGCCTTTTGCTCACATGTTCTTTCCTGCGTTATCCCCTGAT
TCTGTGGATAACCGTATTACCGCCTTTGAGTGAGCTGATACCGCTCGCCGCAGCCGAACGACCGAGCGCA
GCGAGTCAGTGAGCGAGGAAGCGGAAGAGCGCCCAATACGCAAACCGCCTCTCCCCGCGCGTTGGCCGAT
TCATTAATGCAGCTGGCACGACAGGTTTCCCGACTGGAAAGCGGGCAGTGAGCGCAACGCAATTAATGTG
AGTTAGCTCACTCATTAGGCACCCCAGGCTTTACACTTTATGCTTCCGGCTCGTATGTTGTGTGGAATTG
TGAGCGGATAACAATTTCACACAGGAAACAGCTATGACCATGATTACGCCAAGCGCGCAATTAACCCTCA
CTAAAGGGAACAAAAGCTGGAGCTGCAAGCTTAATGTAGTCTTATGCAATACTCTTGTAGTCTTGCAACA
TGGTAACGATGAGTTAGCAACATGCCTTACAAGGAGAGAAAAAGCACCGTGCATGCCGATTGGTGGAAGT
AAGGTGGTACGATCGTGCCTTATTAGGAAGGCAACAGACGGGTCTGACATGGATTGGACGAACCACTGAA
TTGCCGCATTGCAGAGATATTGTATTTAAGTGCCTAGCTCGATACATAAACGGGTCTCTCTGGTTAGACC
AGATCTGAGCCTGGGAGCTCTCTGGCTAACTAGGGAACCCACTGCTTAAGCCTCAATAAAGCTTGCCTTG
AGTGCTTCAAGTAGTGTGTGCCCGTCTGTTGTGTGACTCTGGTAACTAGAGATCCCTCAGACCCTTTTAG
TCAGTGTGGAAAATCTCTAGCAGTGGCGCCCGAACAGGGACTTGAAAGCGAAAGGGAAACCAGAGGAGCT
CTCTCGACGCAGGACTCGGCTTGCTGAAGCGCGCACGGCAAGAGGCGAGGGGCGGCGACTGGTGAGTACG
CCAAAAATTTTGACTAGCGGAGGCTAGAAGGAGAGAGATGGGTGCGAGAGCGTCAGTATTAAGCGGGGGA
GAATTAGATCGCGATGGGAAAAAATTCGGTTAAGGCCAGGGGGAAAGAAAAAATATAAATTAAAACATAT
AGTATGGGCAAGCAGGGAGCTAGAACGATTCGCAGTTAATCCTGGCCTGTTAGAAACATCAGAAGGCTGT
AGACAAATACTGGGACAGCTACAACCATCCCTTCAGACAGGATCAGAAGAACTTAGATCATTATATAATA
CAGTAGCAACCCTCTATTGTGTGCATCAAAGGATAGAGATAAAAGACACCAAGGAAGCTTTAGACAAGAT
AGAGGAAGAGCAAAACAAAAGTAAGACCACCGCACAGCAAGCGGCCGCTGATCTTCAGACCTGGAGGAGG
AGATATGAGGGACAATTGGAGAAGTGAATTATATAAATATAAAGTAGTAAAAATTGAACCATTAGGAGTA
GCACCCACCAAGGCAAAGAGAAGAGTGGTGCAGAGAGAAAAAAGAGCAGTGGGAATAGGAGCTTTGTTCC
TTGGGTTCTTGGGAGCAGCAGGAAGCACTATGGGCGCAGCGTCAATGACGCTGACGGTACAGGCCAGACA
ATTATTGTCTGGTATAGTGCAGCAGCAGAACAATTTGCTGAGGGCTATTGAGGCGCAACAGCATCTGTTG
CAACTCACAGTCTGGGGCATCAAGCAGCTCCAGGCAAGAATCCTGGCTGTGGAAAGATACCTAAAGGATC
AACAGCTCCTGGGGATTTGGGGTTGCTCTGGAAAACTCATTTGCACCACTGCTGTGCCTTGGAATGCTAG
TTGGAGTAATAAATCTCTGGAACAGATTTGGAATCACACGACCTGGATGGAGTGGGACAGAGAAATTAAC
AATTACACAAGCTTAATACACTCCTTAATTGAAGAATCGCAAAACCAGCAAGAAAAGAATGAACAAGAAT
TATTGGAATTAGATAAATGGGCAAGTTTGTGGAATTGGTTTAACATAACAAATTGGCTGTGGTATATAAA
ATTATTCATAATGATAGTAGGAGGCTTGGTAGGTTTAAGAATAGTTTTTGCTGTACTTTCTATAGTGAAT
AGAGTTAGGCAGGGATATTCACCATTATCGTTTCAGACCCACCTCCCAACCCCGAGGGGACCCATGCATT
GCATCTCAATTAGTCAGCAACCAGGTGTGGAAAGTCCCCAGGCTCCCCAGCAGGCAGAAGTATGCAAAGC
ATGCGTCTCAATTAGTCAGCAACCATAGTCCCGCCCCTAACTCCGCCCATCCCGCCCCTAACTCCGCCCA
GTTCCGCCCATTCTCCGCCCCATGGCTGACTAATTTTTTTTATTTATGCAGAGGCCGAGGCCGCCTCGGC
CTCTGAGCTATTCCAGAAGTAGTGAGGAGGCTTTTTTGGAGGCCTAGGCTTTTGCAAAAAGCTTTCTAGA
GGTACCACCGGAGCTTACCATGACCGAGTACAAGCCCACGGTGCGCCTCGCCACCCGCGACGACGTCCCC
AGGGCCGTACGCACCCTCGCCGCCGCGTTCGCCGACTACCCCGCCACGCGCCACACCGTCGATCCGGACC
GCCACATCGAGCGGGTCACCGAGCTGCAAGAACTCTTCCTCACGCGCGTCGGGCTCGACATCGGCAAGGT
GTGGGTCGCGGACGACGGCGCCGCCGTGGCGGTCTGGACCACGCCGGAGAGCGTCGAAGCGGGGGCGGTG
TTCGCCGAGATCGGCCCGCGCATGGCCGAGTTGAGCGGTTCCCGGCTGGCCGCGCAGCAACAGATGGAAG
GCCTCCTGGCGCCGCACCGGCCCAAGGAGCCCGCGTGGTTCCTGGCCACCGTCGGCGTCTCGCCCGACCA
CCAGGGCAAGGGTCTGGGCAGCGCCGTCGTGCTCCCCGGAGTGGAGGCGGCCGAGCGCGCCGGGGTGCCC
GCCTTCCTGGAGACCTCCGCGCCCCGCAACCTCCCCTTCTACGAGCGGCTCGGCTTCACCGTCACCGCCG
ACGTCGAGGTGCCCGAAGGACCGCGCACCTGGTGCATGACCCGCAAGCCCGGTGCCAGTTAACGAATTCT
AGATCTTGAGACAAATGGCAGTATTCATCCACAATTTTAAAAGAAAAGGGGGGATTGGGGGGTACAGTGC
AGGGGAAAGAATAGTAGACATAATAGCAACAGACATACAAACTAAAGAATTACAAAAACAAATTACAAAA
ATTCAAAATTTTCGGGTTTATTACAGGGACAGCAGAGATCCACTTTGGCGCCGGCTCGAGGCCTGCAGGT
GCAAAGATGGATAAAGTTTTAAACAGAGAGGAATCTTTGCAGCTAATGGACCTTCTAGGTCTTGAAAGGA
GTGGGAATT
