>Addgene plasmid #143394 | TFORF0323 | depositor partial sequence | sequence record 282320 | Insert
ACCGCCACCATGGACAAGGGAAGAGAGAGAATGGCCGCTGCCGCCGCCGCTGCTGCCGCCGCCGCCGCCG
CCGCTCAGTGCCGGAGCCCTCGGTGCGCGGCGGAGAGAAGAGGATTCCGGCGGGAACTCGACTCTTGGCG
CCACCGCCTCATGCACTGTGTAGGTTTTGAGAGTATTTTAGAAGGGCTTTATGGACCACGGCTACGAAGA
GACCTCAGTTTATTTGAAGACTGTGAACCAGAAGAGCTGACTGACTGGTCTATGGATGAAAAATGTTCAT
TTTGTAACCTACAGAGAGAAGCAGTCAGTGATTGTATACCATCTCTTGATTCTTCACAGTCAACACCAAC
AGAGGAGCTATCATCTCAGGGCCAGTCCAACACTGATAAGATTGAATGCCAAGCAGAAAATTACCTAAAT
GCACTCTTTCGAAAGAAAGATCTTCCTCAGAACTGTGATCCTAACATTCCCCTAGTTGCTCAGGAATTAA
TGAAAAAGATGATACGTCAATTTGCGATTGAGTACATTTCAAAAAGTGGTAAAACTCAAGAGAATAGAAA
TGGTTCAATTGGACCAAGTATAGTATGTAAAAGTATCCAAATGAATCAAGCAGAAAACTCCCTTCAGGAA
GAGCAGGAAGGCCCCTTAGACCTCACTGTGAATCGAATGCAAGAACAAAATACTCAGCAAGGGGATGGAG
TGTTAGATCTCTCTACAAAGAAAACCAGCATAAAATCTGAAGAGTCATCCATATGTGATCCTTCTTCTGA
AAATTCAGTGGCTGGTTCAACTGTTGATGCAAAATCAGAGGAAGCTACTAAAATGGAAAAAAGAAAATCA
GCATTAAACAAAGTTTTGGAATCTTTGTGCATACATCACCAGCAACAAGTTTTGGCTATGTTGAAATTTC
TAGTCCAAGAGCAGAATGCTGCTTCTCTTTGCTGTTGTAATACATCATGTGTTGTGTCTTCAGAATCTCA
AAAGCCCTTAATCGAAGATGATTTATGTGGTCTGTTCTGTAGTTGTGAATATAGGCTGGCAGAAAGAGGT
TGTTTACAAAACGAAAAACAAAGCCCTGGTTTAGAACCTCTGCCAGTCTGTATTAAAGATTTACATTGTT
TATCTTGCCAAACTGTAACTGTTGAACACGTTAAGCCAGTAGTGAATAGAGGAATTGCAGACAGTTATAA
TTCTCACAGGTGCTGTTCTGGACTGTTACCAAACATTCACTCTACAAAATCAGCCTTTCGTAGTCCTCTT
TTGTCAAAGGAAGTATGTGATCTTTCAGTCACTCTTAAAGATGCCTGTAGATCTCGAAGTCCCTCACCCC
CACCATTATCACCTATAGAAACTGAAGGATTTGAAAAATTGAAAGACGTCATCTCAGAGATTTCAGCCTT
AGAAAATAACAAACTTGAAGCAAACATTAACCAGCCTCCATCTCTCACACCAGCAGAAATCAGCAGCAAT
AAGAGTGATCATCAAGATAAAATACTTAAAACTAAAAAATCCAGTAACTCTTATTCTTTACTCTCAAATG
ACAGCAATAATTCTACTACAAATCATGAAAAAGGTGAAACTGCTGTAATTTTTCAAGATTTAATGGATCG
CATTAATGAAAAACTAAAATCAATAGAAACCACGGATATGACAAGCCTTGTAAAATTATCTAGCAGTGAT
TATAATACATATAATGATTTAAAATTGGGAGATTTCATAACATCTCTCTTGCATAATGCAAAAGCCAGTG
ATTATAGTTTTATGGAATTATTGAGTCAACATGATAAAAAGGTAGAAAATAAAATTATTCAGACAAGATT
TCGAAAGCGTCAAGAAACTTTATTTGCAATGCGCAACTCCTCTGATTCACCCATGTTTAGAAGGCAGTCT
TTACAGATAAAAAGAGAACTTGCTAGTCTTGATGAAAATTTTACAAGAAAAAAATACACCGAAAAAAGTT
CAAGGAAATTGACACAAAACAATGAGATATCTTCATCAGACAAAGGAGAATTCTATCATGACCAAGGGCC
TTCTTTACAAAATTCTAAAAGACTTCAAGGTAAAAATCATGCTGAAACATCATTTTCACCAAATTATGCA
TTACAGTCACTGCAACTACCTCTTCATAGTTCAGAAACTAACTTGTCTTTTAATGAATTTTCAGAAAGCT
TTAAAACAACTTCCCCTGAGAAAATGAGCATAAGAAAGCCACAGGAGAAATCTGCAGATGGAAAACAATT
TTTGCAAAATGATAGGAAAAATCCAAAGTTAGGTAATACTCAAACTCTTTTGAGAAATGATGTTTCTGGA
CTTTTGAGCAGAACTAAACGAAATATTGTGCCTCCAGGGTGGTATTCTGTATATGTAACAAATAATTATG
TTTTTAAAAAATCCCCTAAAGCCAAAAAAGTATCCGAATCCACAACAAAAAACGATCCAGTGAAAAATAT
TCACATTGAAAGCTCACACAATATAGACCTAAACAAAATTGCAATGAATTCTAATTTACAAGTGGTTGTG
AAGCGTTTGGAAGATACAATAAGTATAGCCAAAAAATCCTGGAATAATCAGCCATTATCAGAAGGATATA
AAGCATCCAAGAAATTGATAGAAATTGATGGTAAAGACCAACATGCTGACAGAAATATGACTCTTACTCT
AAATAGAATGACATGCAAAGAACAGAGCTTATCAAAATCTGTGGTAGCATCCGGCAATATTATCAATAGT
CACTGCATGCCTACAGTGGATTTGAATAACAAAAGACTTGAAAATCTGAAAAAGTCATCTATTTTAGATA
TGGGTCGCTTGATTTCCAGTGTTGAAAATGTACCAGCAAAATATGAAGGTACTGAAAGTTCATCTGTTTC
CAACTATTCTAGTCCTATCAAACTCATGTTTTTATCTGAGGTTAAAAGTAGTGAAGGGGTCAAATATACT
TTAACTTCAGTTGGCACTTCCCATTCAAATGTTGTTCTCCCTTCTGAAAAACCTACAACCCATCACGTAA
CTGAAGAAAAAACAGAAACAAATGAGGATATCTCAAATGCGAACTCTGAAAATTATCACTCCAGTCATTA
TGATACTGATACTTTTCAAAGAGAACTAAACAAATTCAGTCATGCAAAAGAAACTGCAGGATCCTCTACA
ATGTTTATAGGTGATATAAATAGTGATAAGCCACAAGAAGAACCTAAGGACAATTCAAGCAGTGCTACTG
ATCCATCTTTTAAAAGAAAACCAGGTAGACCAAAAAAAATAGGTCCCCAAGTTGTGAAACAGATTAAGCG
ACCAATTGGAAGACCACCAAAGCCTAAAATTGATCAAACAAACATCACTGTTTGCCAGAATGAGCCCTTT
AGTGCTGGAAGGAAAAGCCCAGAATGTCTCATATCAGAAGTAAAAGAAGGTATTTATAAAAAGAGTATTA
CAGTAACTGTTATTTACGGAAGGTCAAGAAGAACTAAAAGGCATGTTTCTGAAGGAAGGGTAAACATAAG
CAACCTTATGTCTTTAAACAATAATGCTGGTGATTTTCCAACTGAATATAATAGTCCCAGAAATATTAGT
GAAGACAAAATTGACTTGGGTGAAAGAATAAGTGCTGTAGCAAGCTTGACTACTGAAAGTGAGATCTTGG
GGTCTGGCTTTGAATATGTGAGACCCATCAAGAACAAATCTGTGATACCTCAGCCTTCCAAGAACATTAT
TCGACCAAATCAGAAGCCTTTGGCAATAAGTAGGAAGCCTGGTAGACCGGCAAAAGTGAAAATCTCTGGC
ATATCTGTGACTATTAATAGAACTTCACCTCAGGAAAGAGAAGTAAGTATTAGCAGCTGCTTGCCTCCTT
TAGAACAGGATAATACGTCAGGAAAAAATCTGCCTGAAGAAAAGTATGACCAACAGTGCACTCAAATGGA
TAAAATAAGGCACACTGAAGCTGATATATTTAAAAATGGATCAAAACGTATGATTGCTACTGTACCTTTG
AGACATTCTATTAGGGATAGAAAACCATCTCTGCATTTCTTACATTCATTAGCATCTTCTAGCTCACTTA
TTTATAGAAACGCTCTGCTCCATAAATCATATAAACTGCATTTGCAGAAAAATAAAAGTCAGAAGGAAAA
ACATAGGCACTCAAAGATGAAAATAGCTTACAAAGATACCCCAAGAAACAGACTTTCGCGGAATGCAAAA
AAGTGTTTGGAAGATAATAAATTAGTACCTATTTCTGAAGTATCCTTGGATCCTATAATTTCATCAAACC
CTTTGCTCAGGTGGTGGGCTACTTCTGCTTCAAATGATTCCTTATTAGAGGAATTAAACAATAGATTTGA
GCAAATAACAAATGCTTGGGTGCAAGTAAGTGGAGATGAAGCTGAAAATTGTATTCATAAAAAAAGAGAA
CACATTGAAAATGATCATTTCAAAGTAGCAAGCCCTTTGGAAACTTGTCTTTTAGAACTTGAAGTTTCAC
CTGTAAAAATGCTTTTTCAGAAAAAGTATGATTTGAATGAACTCTGTACTTGGTTTATGCAAACAACAGA
AACACAGTCTCTTTCACTAGTTAGAAAAGCAAATGCCCGAAACCCTTTGGAAGTAATAAATACCAGGGGA
ATCAAATTAGGGACCAAATATTCTGACTTTAATGCCAGCCCCTTCAGAAAGCACTTTAAAAAATTTGCAC
TCTCTTCTCCTTCAAAATCAGCAGAGAAATTGCATATACTGCATAAAGTGGCTAACTCTCCACTCTTAAA
TGTGAAAAGTAATTTAGCAATAGCTAGATTAAAAAGGACTGAGTTTAAGAGGTTGCATCATGAAAGGTGG
AAAAGAGAGGGAAAGCTGCACAACCATGGAACAGTTGACTGGAACTCTAAAAGGAGAAACTTAAGATTTT
TCTGCCAGAACCAATTTTTAAATAAGACTGAGGGAGAAACAAATGCTGACATCCCACTCCAAGGAAAAAG
CATAGTAGATAATCAGTGTGTTTTGCCACCTGAGATCAGGGGTGACTTGCAGCAGAGGGTAGTAATGCCT
GACTTCAAAATACATGCTAGTTTTGAGAATAAATTTAAGTCAGAAGCAAAAGAGAATGGAACAAATTGCA
GCCAAAAAGACTTTCAAAAGGGACCAAGACTAGAAAATGTATGTCCTAATAGTTGGAGGTCAAAAACCTT
AAAAGACTGTAGAATATTTTTGAGGAAGCTCAACTGTCTTGAACACAGAAATACTTTTAAGCTAAATACA
ATCATTTACTCTCCTGAATCTACTGACAGTGGAAATACTCATCAGACTCATATGGAAGAATCAAAGCGCT
TTACTTTAAGATCTCATTCTGCTAGGCAAAATTCTTTTAAAAAGCAATCTAAAGAAATAGAAAATGCTAA
CACAAATAATCCTTCAGCTGATGAATTTGCTGACCATCTTGGCAATAGTAAATTAAGCAAATGTGTTAAC
TTTGACAAGAATCCTGATAGTTTTGAAGTTCTTAGCAATTTGAACAAAAGAAAAAGACCACCATGGAAGA
TCACAGAAATGTCAACAAAAAGACATAAACGACAGTCTTGCAACAGTGGACAAATGGCAAACTATTTTTC
CAAATCCCTAGCATGCTACAAGTAGTAATGAACTAGTCCGTAACTTGAAAGTATTTCGATTTCTTGGCTT
TATATATCTTGTGGAAAGGACGAGTTATCGGGCCTCGCGGGATGCGC
