>Addgene plasmid #143394 | TFORF0323 | depositor partial sequence | sequence record 282321 | Barcode
GTTATCGGGCCTCGCGGGATGCGC
